>Addgene plasmid #183200 | pDONR221 Cas9-RFC5 | addgene full sequence | sequence record 361235 | Addgene NGS Result
CTTTCCTGCGTTATCCCCTGATTCTGTGGATAACCGTATTACCGCCTTTGAGTGAGCTGATACCGCTCGC
CGCAGCCGAACGACCGAGCGCAGCGAGTCAGTGAGCGAGGAAGCGGAAGAGCGCCCAATACGCAAACCGC
CTCTCCCCGCGCGTTGGCCGATTCATTAATGCAGCTGGCACGACAGGTTTCCCGACTGGAAAGCGGGCAG
TGAGCGCAACGCAATTAATACGCGTACCGCTAGCCAGGAAGAGTTTGTAGAAACGCAAAAAGGCCATCCG
TCAGGATGGCCTTCTGCTTAGTTTGATGCCTGGCAGTTTATGGCGGGCGTCCTGCCCGCCACCCTCCGGG
CCGTTGCTTCACAACGTTCAAATCCGCTCCCGGCGGATTTGTCCTACTCAGGAGAGCGTTCACCGACAAA
CAACAGATAAAACGAAAGGCCCAGTCTTCCGACTGAGCCTTTCGTTTTATTTGATGCCTGGCAGTTCCCT
ACTCTCGCGTTAACGCTAGCATGGATGTTTTCCCAGTCACGACGTTGTAAAACGACGGCCAGTCTTAAGC
TCGGGCCCCAAATAATGATTTTATTTTGACTGATAGTGACCTGTTCGTTGCAACAAATTGATGAGCAATG
CTTTTTTATAATGCCAACTTTGTACAAAAAAGCAGGCTTCATGAAAAGGCCGGCGGCCACGAAAAAGGCC
GGCCAGGCAAAAAAGAAAAAGGACAAGAAGTACAGCATCGGCCTGGACATCGGCACCAACTCTGTGGGCT
GGGCCGTGATCACCGACGAGTACAAGGTGCCCAGCAAGAAATTCAAGGTGCTGGGCAACACCGACCGGCA
CAGCATCAAGAAGAACCTGATCGGAGCCCTGCTGTTCGACAGCGGCGAAACAGCCGAGGCCACCCGGCTG
AAGAGAACCGCCAGAAGAAGATACACCAGACGGAAGAACCGGATCTGCTATCTGCAAGAGATCTTCAGCA
ACGAGATGGCCAAGGTGGACGACAGCTTCTTCCACAGACTGGAAGAGTCCTTCCTGGTGGAAGAGGATAA
GAAGCACGAGCGGCACCCCATCTTCGGCAACATCGTGGACGAGGTGGCCTACCACGAGAAGTACCCCACC
ATCTACCACCTGAGAAAGAAACTGGTGGACAGCACCGACAAGGCCGACCTGCGGCTGATCTATCTGGCCC
TGGCCCACATGATCAAGTTCCGGGGCCACTTCCTGATCGAGGGCGACCTGAACCCCGACAACAGCGACGT
GGACAAGCTGTTCATCCAGCTGGTGCAGACCTACAACCAGCTGTTCGAGGAAAACCCCATCAACGCCAGC
GGCGTGGACGCCAAGGCCATCCTGTCTGCCAGACTGAGCAAGAGCAGACGGCTGGAAAATCTGATCGCCC
AGCTGCCCGGCGAGAAGAAGAATGGCCTGTTCGGCAACCTGATTGCCCTGAGCCTGGGCCTGACCCCCAA
CTTCAAGAGCAACTTCGACCTGGCCGAGGATGCCAAACTGCAGCTGAGCAAGGACACCTACGACGACGAC
CTGGACAACCTGCTGGCCCAGATCGGCGACCAGTACGCCGACCTGTTTCTGGCCGCCAAGAACCTGTCCG
ACGCCATCCTGCTGAGCGACATCCTGAGAGTGAACACCGAGATCACCAAGGCCCCCCTGAGCGCCTCTAT
GATCAAGAGATACGACGAGCACCACCAGGACCTGACCCTGCTGAAAGCTCTCGTGCGGCAGCAGCTGCCT
GAGAAGTACAAAGAGATTTTCTTCGACCAGAGCAAGAACGGCTACGCCGGCTACATTGACGGCGGAGCCA
GCCAGGAAGAGTTCTACAAGTTCATCAAGCCCATCCTGGAAAAGATGGACGGCACCGAGGAACTGCTCGT
GAAGCTGAACAGAGAGGACCTGCTGCGGAAGCAGCGGACCTTCGACAACGGCAGCATCCCCCACCAGATC
CACCTGGGAGAGCTGCACGCCATTCTGCGGCGGCAGGAAGATTTTTACCCATTCCTGAAGGACAACCGGG
AAAAGATCGAGAAGATCCTGACCTTCCGCATCCCCTACTACGTGGGCCCTCTGGCCAGGGGAAACAGCAG
ATTCGCCTGGATGACCAGAAAGAGCGAGGAAACCATCACCCCCTGGAACTTCGAGGAAGTGGTGGACAAG
GGCGCTTCCGCCCAGAGCTTCATCGAGCGGATGACCAACTTCGATAAGAACCTGCCCAACGAGAAGGTGC
TGCCCAAGCACAGCCTGCTGTACGAGTACTTCACCGTGTATAACGAGCTGACCAAAGTGAAATACGTGAC
CGAGGGAATGAGAAAGCCCGCCTTCCTGAGCGGCGAGCAGAAAAAGGCCATCGTGGACCTGCTGTTCAAG
ACCAACCGGAAAGTGACCGTGAAGCAGCTGAAAGAGGACTACTTCAAGAAAATCGAGTGCTTCGACTCCG
TGGAAATCTCCGGCGTGGAAGATCGGTTCAACGCCTCCCTGGGCACATACCACGATCTGCTGAAAATTAT
CAAGGACAAGGACTTCCTGGACAATGAGGAAAACGAGGACATTCTGGAAGATATCGTGCTGACCCTGACA
CTGTTTGAGGACAGAGAGATGATCGAGGAACGGCTGAAAACCTATGCCCACCTGTTCGACGACAAAGTGA
TGAAGCAGCTGAAGCGGCGGAGATACACCGGCTGGGGCAGGCTGAGCCGGAAGCTGATCAACGGCATCCG
GGACAAGCAGTCCGGCAAGACAATCCTGGATTTCCTGAAGTCCGACGGCTTCGCCAACAGAAACTTCATG
CAGCTGATCCACGACGACAGCCTGACCTTTAAAGAGGACATCCAGAAAGCCCAGGTGTCCGGCCAGGGCG
ATAGCCTGCACGAGCACATTGCCAATCTGGCCGGCAGCCCCGCCATTAAGAAGGGCATCCTGCAGACAGT
GAAGGTGGTGGACGAGCTGGTGAAAGTGATGGGCCGGCACAAGCCCGAGAACATCGTGATCGAAATGGCC
AGAGAGAACCAGACCACCCAGAAGGGACAGAAGAACAGCCGCGAGAGAATGAAGCGGATCGAAGAGGGCA
TCAAAGAGCTGGGCAGCCAGATCCTGAAAGAACACCCCGTGGAAAACACCCAGCTGCAGAACGAGAAGCT
GTACCTGTACTACCTGCAGAATGGGCGGGATATGTACGTGGACCAGGAACTGGACATCAACCGGCTGTCC
GACTACGATGTGGACCACATCGTGCCTCAGAGCTTTCTGAAGGACGACTCCATCGACAACAAGGTGCTGA
CCAGAAGCGACAAGAACCGGGGCAAGAGCGACAACGTGCCCTCCGAAGAGGTCGTGAAGAAGATGAAGAA
CTACTGGCGGCAGCTGCTGAACGCCAAGCTGATTACCCAGAGAAAGTTCGACAATCTGACCAAGGCCGAG
AGAGGCGGCCTGAGCGAACTGGATAAGGCCGGCTTCATCAAGAGACAGCTGGTGGAAACCCGGCAGATCA
CAAAGCACGTGGCACAGATCCTGGACTCCCGGATGAACACTAAGTACGACGAGAATGACAAGCTGATCCG
GGAAGTGAAAGTGATCACCCTGAAGTCCAAGCTGGTGTCCGATTTCCGGAAGGATTTCCAGTTTTACAAA
GTGCGCGAGATCAACAACTACCACCACGCCCACGACGCCTACCTGAACGCCGTCGTGGGAACCGCCCTGA
TCAAAAAGTACCCTAAGCTGGAAAGCGAGTTCGTGTACGGCGACTACAAGGTGTACGACGTGCGGAAGAT
GATCGCCAAGAGCGAGCAGGAAATCGGCAAGGCTACCGCCAAGTACTTCTTCTACAGCAACATCATGAAC
TTTTTCAAGACCGAGATTACCCTGGCCAACGGCGAGATCCGGAAGCGGCCTCTGATCGAGACAAACGGCG
AAACCGGGGAGATCGTGTGGGATAAGGGCCGGGATTTTGCCACCGTGCGGAAAGTGCTGAGCATGCCCCA
AGTGAATATCGTGAAAAAGACCGAGGTGCAGACAGGCGGCTTCAGCAAAGAGTCTATCCTGCCCAAGAGG
AACAGCGATAAGCTGATCGCCAGAAAGAAGGACTGGGACCCTAAGAAGTACGGCGGCTTCGACAGCCCCA
CCGTGGCCTATTCTGTGCTGGTGGTGGCCAAAGTGGAAAAGGGCAAGTCCAAGAAACTGAAGAGTGTGAA
AGAGCTGCTGGGGATCACCATCATGGAAAGAAGCAGCTTCGAGAAGAATCCCATCGACTTTCTGGAAGCC
AAGGGCTACAAAGAAGTGAAAAAGGACCTGATCATCAAGCTGCCTAAGTACTCCCTGTTCGAGCTGGAAA
ACGGCCGGAAGAGAATGCTGGCCTCTGCCGGCGAACTGCAGAAGGGAAACGAACTGGCCCTGCCCTCCAA
ATATGTGAACTTCCTGTACCTGGCCAGCCACTATGAGAAGCTGAAGGGCTCCCCCGAGGATAATGAGCAG
AAACAGCTGTTTGTGGAACAGCACAAGCACTACCTGGACGAGATCATCGAGCAGATCAGCGAGTTCTCCA
AGAGAGTGATCCTGGCCGACGCTAATCTGGACAAAGTGCTGTCCGCCTACAACAAGCACCGGGATAAGCC
CATCAGAGAGCAGGCCGAGAATATCATCCACCTGTTTACCCTGACCAATCTGGGAGCCCCTGCCGCCTTC
AAGTACTTTGACACCACCATCGACCGGAAGAGGTACACCAGCACCAAAGAGGTGCTGGACGCCACCCTGA
TCCACCAGAGCATCACCGGCCTGTACGAGACACGGATCGACCTGTCTCAGCTGGGAGGCGACAGCGCTGG
AGGAGGTGGAAGCGGAGGAGGAGGAAGCGGAGGAGGAGGTAGCGGACCTAAGAAAAAGAGGAAGGTGATG
GAGACCTCAGCACTCAAGCAGCAGGAGCAGCCCGCGGCGACCAAGATCAGGAACCTGCCCTGGGTTGAAA
AATACCGGCCACAGACCCTGAATGATCTCATTTCTCATCAGGACATTCTGAGTACCATTCAGAAGTTTAT
CAATGAAGACCGACTGCCACACTTGCTTCTCTACGGTCCCCCAGGGACAGGCAAGACATCTACCATCCTA
GCCTGTGCGAAACAGCTATATAAAGACAAAGAATTTGGCTCCATGGTCTTGGAGCTGAATGCTTCAGATG
ACCGAGGAATAGACATCATTCGAGGACCGATCCTGAGCTTTGCTAGCACAAGGACAATATTTAAGAAAGG
CTTTAAGCTAGTGATCTTGGATGAAGCAGACGCCATGACTCAGGACGCCCAGAATGCCTTGAGAAGAGTA
ATTGAGAAATTCACAGAAAATACCAGATTCTGCCTCATCTGTAACTATCTGTCAAAGATCATCCCTGCCT
TGCAGTCCCGCTGCACGAGGTTTCGGTTCGGTCCCCTGACTCCTGAACTCATGGTTCCCCGCCTGGAACA
TGTCGTGGAAGAAGAGAAAGTTGATATAAGTGAAGATGGAATGAAAGCACTAGTCACTCTTTCCAGTGGA
GACATGCGTAGGGCTCTGAACATTTTGCAGAGCACCAATATGGCCTTTGGGAAGGTGACAGAGGAGACTG
TCTACACCTGCACCGGGCACCCGCTCAAGTCAGACATTGCCAACATCCTGGACTGGATGTTGAATCAAGA
TTTCACCACAGCCTACAGAAATATTACAGAGTTGAAAACTCTGAAGGGGTTGGCACTGCATGATATCCTG
ACAGAGATACACTTGTTTGTGCATAGAGTTGACTTTCCATCTTCAGTTCGAATACATTTATTGACCAAAA
TGGCAGACATTGAGTACAGGCTTTCTGTTGGCACCAACGAGAAGATCCAGCTGAGCTCCCTCATTGCTGC
ATTTCAAGTCACCAGAGACCTGATTGTTGCAGAGGCCGACCCAGCTTTCTTGTACAAAGTTGGCATTATA
AGAAAGCATTGCTTATCAATTTGTTGCAACGAACAGGTCACTATCAGTCAAAATAAAATCATTATTTGCC
ATCCAGCTGATATCCCCTATAGTGAGTCGTATTACATGGTCATAGCTGTTTCCTGGCAGCTCTGGCCCGT
GTCTCAAAATCTCTGATGTTACATTGCACAAGATAAAATAATATCATCATGAACAATAAAACTGTCTGCT
TACATAAACAGTAATACAAGGGGTGTTATGAGCCATATTCAACGGGAAACGTCGAGGCCGCGATTAAATT
CCAACATGGATGCTGATTTATATGGGTATAAATGGGCTCGCGATAATGTCGGGCAATCAGGTGCGACAAT
CTATCGCTTGTATGGGAAGCCCGATGCGCCAGAGTTGTTTCTGAAACATGGCAAAGGTAGCGTTGCCAAT
GATGTTACAGATGAGATGGTCAGACTAAACTGGCTGACGGAATTTATGCCTCTTCCGACCATCAAGCATT
TTATCCGTACTCCTGATGATGCATGGTTACTCACCACTGCGATCCCCGGAAAAACAGCATTCCAGGTATT
AGAAGAATATCCTGATTCAGGTGAAAATATTGTTGATGCGCTGGCAGTGTTCCTGCGCCGGTTGCATTCG
ATTCCTGTTTGTAATTGTCCTTTTAACAGCGATCGCGTATTTCGTCTCGCTCAGGCGCAATCACGAATGA
ATAACGGTTTGGTTGATGCGAGTGATTTTGATGACGAGCGTAATGGCTGGCCTGTTGAACAAGTCTGGAA
AGAAATGCATAAACTTTTGCCATTCTCACCGGATTCAGTCGTCACTCATGGTGATTTCTCACTTGATAAC
CTTATTTTTGACGAGGGGAAATTAATAGGTTGTATTGATGTTGGACGAGTCGGAATCGCAGACCGATACC
AGGATCTTGCCATCCTATGGAACTGCCTCGGTGAGTTTTCTCCTTCATTACAGAAACGGCTTTTTCAAAA
ATATGGTATTGATAATCCTGATATGAATAAATTGCAGTTTCATTTGATGCTCGATGAGTTTTTCTAATCA
GAATTGGTTAATTGGTTGTAACACTGGCAGAGCATTACGCTGACTTGACGGGACGGCGCAAGCTCATGAC
CAAAATCCCTTAACGTGAGTTACGCGTCGTTCCACTGAGCGTCAGACCCCGTAGAAAAGATCAAAGGATC
TTCTTGAGATCCTTTTTTTCTGCGCGTAATCTGCTGCTTGCAAACAAAAAAACCACCGCTACCAGCGGTG
GTTTGTTTGCCGGATCAAGAGCTACCAACTCTTTTTCCGAAGGTAACTGGCTTCAGCAGAGCGCAGATAC
CAAATACTGTTCTTCTAGTGTAGCCGTAGTTAGGCCACCACTTCAAGAACTCTGTAGCACCGCCTACATA
CCTCGCTCTGCTAATCCTGTTACCAGTGGCTGCTGCCAGTGGCGATAAGTCGTGTCTTACCGGGTTGGAC
TCAAGACGATAGTTACCGGATAAGGCGCAGCGGTCGGGCTGAACGGGGGGTTCGTGCACACAGCCCAGCT
TGGAGCGAACGACCTACACCGAACTGAGATACCTACAGCGTGAGCTATGAGAAAGCGCCACGCTTCCCGA
AGGGAGAAAGGCGGACAGGTATCCGGTAAGCGGCAGGGTCGGAACAGGAGAGCGCACGAGGGAGCTTCCA
GGGGGAAACGCCTGGTATCTTTATAGTCCTGTCGGGTTTCGCCACCTCTGACTTGAGCGTCGATTTTTGT
GATGCTCGTCAGGGGGGCGGAGCCTATGGAAAAACGCCAGCAACGCGGCCTTTTTACGGTTCCTGGCCTT
TTGCTGGCCTTTTGCTCACATGTT
Features (pLannotate 1.2.2; 12 found; start..end, strand, type, name):
    121..213     +  CDS            lacI (fragment): lac repressor; lacI; The lac repressor binds to the lac operator to inhibit transcription in E. coli. This inhibition can be relieved by adding lactose or isopropyl-β-D-thiogalactopyranoside (IPTG).
    268..295     -  terminator     rrnB T2 terminator: transcription terminator T2 from the E. coli rrnB gene
    427..470     +  terminator     rrnB T1 terminator: Escherichia coli rrnB; transcription terminator T1 from the E. coli rrnB gene
    517..553     -  CDS            lacZα (fragment): LacZα fragment of β-galactosidase; lacZ fragment
    569..668     +  protein_bind   attL1: mutant version of attL; recombination site for the Gateway® LR reaction LR Clonase™
    674..721     +  CDS            nucleoplasmin NLS: bipartite nuclear localization signal from nucleoplasmin
    721..4822    +  CDS            Cas9 (fragment): Cas9 (Csn1) endonuclease from the Streptococcus pyogenes Type II CRISPR/Cas system generates RNA-guided double strand breaks in DNA
   4898..5917    +  CDS            RFC5: RFC5_HUMAN - Experimental evidence at protein level: Swiss-Prot protein existence level 1. The elongation of primed DNA templates by DNA polymerase delta and epsilon requires the action of the accessory proteins proliferating cell nuclear antigen (PCNA) and activator 1. From Homo sapiens (Human).
   5919..6018    -  protein_bind   attL2: mutant version of attL; recombination site for the Gateway® LR reaction LR Clonase™
   6036..6054    -  promoter       T7 promoter: promoter for bacteriophage T7 RNA polymerase
   6188..6997    +  CDS            KanR: aminoglycoside phosphotransferase; aph(3')-Ia; confers resistance to kanamycin in bacteria or G418 (Geneticin®) in eukaryotes
   7144..7732    +  rep_origin     ori: high-copy-number ColE1/pMB1/pBR322/pUC origin of replication
