[The description below was written by a language model from this plasmid's Addgene catalogue record and pLannotate feature annotations shown in this document.]
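Description:
pDONR221 Cas9-RFC5 is a Gateway entry clone of about 7.8 kb built on the commercial pDONR221 donor backbone and used as a shuttle intermediate for CRISPR fusion-protein constructs. It is propagated in E. coli as a high-copy plasmid through a ColE1/pUC-type origin of replication and selected with kanamycin via an aminoglycoside phosphotransferase (KanR) gene. The backbone also carries the rrnB T1 and T2 transcription terminators upstream of the cloning region, which insulate the insert from read-through transcription. A T7 promoter lies just outside the downstream recombination site, and short lacI and lacZα fragments are annotated as backbone remnants.

The payload sits between attL1 and attL2, the recombination sites recognised in the Gateway LR reaction. It begins with a bipartite nucleoplasmin nuclear localization signal, followed directly by the Streptococcus pyogenes Cas9 coding sequence, the RNA-guided endonuclease that makes double-strand breaks. After a short unannotated gap, presumably a linker, comes human RFC5, a subunit of the replication factor C clamp-loader complex that supports PCNA-dependent DNA synthesis by polymerases delta and epsilon. The catalogue lists the insert as synthetic with no mutations.

No eukaryotic promoter or polyadenylation signal is annotated, which fits the plasmid's role as an entry clone: the NLS-Cas9-RFC5 cassette is meant to be moved by LR recombination into a destination vector that supplies the expression elements. The record gives the purpose only as "entry clone". The associated publication concerns Cas9 fused to DNA replication and repair factors for genome editing, which suggests this fusion was made for that kind of comparison.
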