Addgene plasmid #183200: pDONR221 Cas9-RFC5
Purpose: Entry clone
Depositing lab: Emma Haapaniemi. Depositing organization: University of Oslo, Norwegian Centre for Molecular Biosciences and Medicine (NCMBM). Publication: Rapid genome editing by CRISPR-Cas9-POLD3 fusion. Reint G, Li Z, Labun K, Keskitalo S, Soppa I, Mamia K, Tolo E, Szymanska M, Meza-Zepeda LA, Lorenz S, Cieslar-Pobuda A, Hu X, Bordin DL, Staerk J, Valen E, Schmierer B, Varjosalo M, Taipale J, Haapaniemi E. Elife. 2021 Dec 13;10. pii: 75415. doi: 10.7554/eLife.75415. PubMed 34898428.
Backbone
  Vector backbone: pDONR221 (2184742_AE175)
  Backbone manufacturer: Thermo Fisher Scientific
  Vector type: CRISPR ; Gateway entry clone
Growth in bacteria
  Bacterial resistance: Kanamycin, 50 μg/mL
  Growth temperature: 37°C
  Growth strain: DH5alpha
  Copy number: High Copy
Gene/Insert
  Gene/Insert name: Cas9-RFC5
  Species: Synthetic
  Mutation: n/a
  Cloning method: Gateway Cloning
  Sequencing primers: 5′ Unknown
Terms and licenses: Academic/Nonprofit Terms; Industry Terms: Not Available to Industry
How to cite: pDONR221 Cas9-RFC5 was a gift from Emma Haapaniemi (Addgene plasmid # 183200 ; http://n2t.net/addgene:183200 ; RRID:Addgene_183200)
