>Addgene plasmid #183200 | pDONR221 Cas9-RFC5 | depositor partial sequence | sequence record 355131 | Insert sequence
ATGAAAAGGCCGGCGGCCACGAAAAAGGCCGGCCAGGCAAAAAAGAAAAAGGACAAGAAGTACAGCATCG
GCCTGGACATCGGCACCAACTCTGTGGGCTGGGCCGTGATCACCGACGAGTACAAGGTGCCCAGCAAGAA
ATTCAAGGTGCTGGGCAACACCGACCGGCACAGCATCAAGAAGAACCTGATCGGAGCCCTGCTGTTCGAC
AGCGGCGAAACAGCCGAGGCCACCCGGCTGAAGAGAACCGCCAGAAGAAGATACACCAGACGGAAGAACC
GGATCTGCTATCTGCAAGAGATCTTCAGCAACGAGATGGCCAAGGTGGACGACAGCTTCTTCCACAGACT
GGAAGAGTCCTTCCTGGTGGAAGAGGATAAGAAGCACGAGCGGCACCCCATCTTCGGCAACATCGTGGAC
GAGGTGGCCTACCACGAGAAGTACCCCACCATCTACCACCTGAGAAAGAAACTGGTGGACAGCACCGACA
AGGCCGACCTGCGGCTGATCTATCTGGCCCTGGCCCACATGATCAAGTTCCGGGGCCACTTCCTGATCGA
GGGCGACCTGAACCCCGACAACAGCGACGTGGACAAGCTGTTCATCCAGCTGGTGCAGACCTACAACCAG
CTGTTCGAGGAAAACCCCATCAACGCCAGCGGCGTGGACGCCAAGGCCATCCTGTCTGCCAGACTGAGCA
AGAGCAGACGGCTGGAAAATCTGATCGCCCAGCTGCCCGGCGAGAAGAAGAATGGCCTGTTCGGCAACCT
GATTGCCCTGAGCCTGGGCCTGACCCCCAACTTCAAGAGCAACTTCGACCTGGCCGAGGATGCCAAACTG
CAGCTGAGCAAGGACACCTACGACGACGACCTGGACAACCTGCTGGCCCAGATCGGCGACCAGTACGCCG
ACCTGTTTCTGGCCGCCAAGAACCTGTCCGACGCCATCCTGCTGAGCGACATCCTGAGAGTGAACACCGA
GATCACCAAGGCCCCCCTGAGCGCCTCTATGATCAAGAGATACGACGAGCACCACCAGGACCTGACCCTG
CTGAAAGCTCTCGTGCGGCAGCAGCTGCCTGAGAAGTACAAAGAGATTTTCTTCGACCAGAGCAAGAACG
GCTACGCCGGCTACATTGACGGCGGAGCCAGCCAGGAAGAGTTCTACAAGTTCATCAAGCCCATCCTGGA
AAAGATGGACGGCACCGAGGAACTGCTCGTGAAGCTGAACAGAGAGGACCTGCTGCGGAAGCAGCGGACC
TTCGACAACGGCAGCATCCCCCACCAGATCCACCTGGGAGAGCTGCACGCCATTCTGCGGCGGCAGGAAG
ATTTTTACCCATTCCTGAAGGACAACCGGGAAAAGATCGAGAAGATCCTGACCTTCCGCATCCCCTACTA
CGTGGGCCCTCTGGCCAGGGGAAACAGCAGATTCGCCTGGATGACCAGAAAGAGCGAGGAAACCATCACC
CCCTGGAACTTCGAGGAAGTGGTGGACAAGGGCGCTTCCGCCCAGAGCTTCATCGAGCGGATGACCAACT
TCGATAAGAACCTGCCCAACGAGAAGGTGCTGCCCAAGCACAGCCTGCTGTACGAGTACTTCACCGTGTA
TAACGAGCTGACCAAAGTGAAATACGTGACCGAGGGAATGAGAAAGCCCGCCTTCCTGAGCGGCGAGCAG
AAAAAGGCCATCGTGGACCTGCTGTTCAAGACCAACCGGAAAGTGACCGTGAAGCAGCTGAAAGAGGACT
ACTTCAAGAAAATCGAGTGCTTCGACTCCGTGGAAATCTCCGGCGTGGAAGATCGGTTCAACGCCTCCCT
GGGCACATACCACGATCTGCTGAAAATTATCAAGGACAAGGACTTCCTGGACAATGAGGAAAACGAGGAC
ATTCTGGAAGATATCGTGCTGACCCTGACACTGTTTGAGGACAGAGAGATGATCGAGGAACGGCTGAAAA
CCTATGCCCACCTGTTCGACGACAAAGTGATGAAGCAGCTGAAGCGGCGGAGATACACCGGCTGGGGCAG
GCTGAGCCGGAAGCTGATCAACGGCATCCGGGACAAGCAGTCCGGCAAGACAATCCTGGATTTCCTGAAG
TCCGACGGCTTCGCCAACAGAAACTTCATGCAGCTGATCCACGACGACAGCCTGACCTTTAAAGAGGACA
TCCAGAAAGCCCAGGTGTCCGGCCAGGGCGATAGCCTGCACGAGCACATTGCCAATCTGGCCGGCAGCCC
CGCCATTAAGAAGGGCATCCTGCAGACAGTGAAGGTGGTGGACGAGCTGGTGAAAGTGATGGGCCGGCAC
AAGCCCGAGAACATCGTGATCGAAATGGCCAGAGAGAACCAGACCACCCAGAAGGGACAGAAGAACAGCC
GCGAGAGAATGAAGCGGATCGAAGAGGGCATCAAAGAGCTGGGCAGCCAGATCCTGAAAGAACACCCCGT
GGAAAACACCCAGCTGCAGAACGAGAAGCTGTACCTGTACTACCTGCAGAATGGGCGGGATATGTACGTG
GACCAGGAACTGGACATCAACCGGCTGTCCGACTACGATGTGGACCACATCGTGCCTCAGAGCTTTCTGA
AGGACGACTCCATCGACAACAAGGTGCTGACCAGAAGCGACAAGAACCGGGGCAAGAGCGACAACGTGCC
CTCCGAAGAGGTCGTGAAGAAGATGAAGAACTACTGGCGGCAGCTGCTGAACGCCAAGCTGATTACCCAG
AGAAAGTTCGACAATCTGACCAAGGCCGAGAGAGGCGGCCTGAGCGAACTGGATAAGGCCGGCTTCATCA
AGAGACAGCTGGTGGAAACCCGGCAGATCACAAAGCACGTGGCACAGATCCTGGACTCCCGGATGAACAC
TAAGTACGACGAGAATGACAAGCTGATCCGGGAAGTGAAAGTGATCACCCTGAAGTCCAAGCTGGTGTCC
GATTTCCGGAAGGATTTCCAGTTTTACAAAGTGCGCGAGATCAACAACTACCACCACGCCCACGACGCCT
ACCTGAACGCCGTCGTGGGAACCGCCCTGATCAAAAAGTACCCTAAGCTGGAAAGCGAGTTCGTGTACGG
CGACTACAAGGTGTACGACGTGCGGAAGATGATCGCCAAGAGCGAGCAGGAAATCGGCAAGGCTACCGCC
AAGTACTTCTTCTACAGCAACATCATGAACTTTTTCAAGACCGAGATTACCCTGGCCAACGGCGAGATCC
GGAAGCGGCCTCTGATCGAGACAAACGGCGAAACCGGGGAGATCGTGTGGGATAAGGGCCGGGATTTTGC
CACCGTGCGGAAAGTGCTGAGCATGCCCCAAGTGAATATCGTGAAAAAGACCGAGGTGCAGACAGGCGGC
TTCAGCAAAGAGTCTATCCTGCCCAAGAGGAACAGCGATAAGCTGATCGCCAGAAAGAAGGACTGGGACC
CTAAGAAGTACGGCGGCTTCGACAGCCCCACCGTGGCCTATTCTGTGCTGGTGGTGGCCAAAGTGGAAAA
GGGCAAGTCCAAGAAACTGAAGAGTGTGAAAGAGCTGCTGGGGATCACCATCATGGAAAGAAGCAGCTTC
GAGAAGAATCCCATCGACTTTCTGGAAGCCAAGGGCTACAAAGAAGTGAAAAAGGACCTGATCATCAAGC
TGCCTAAGTACTCCCTGTTCGAGCTGGAAAACGGCCGGAAGAGAATGCTGGCCTCTGCCGGCGAACTGCA
GAAGGGAAACGAACTGGCCCTGCCCTCCAAATATGTGAACTTCCTGTACCTGGCCAGCCACTATGAGAAG
CTGAAGGGCTCCCCCGAGGATAATGAGCAGAAACAGCTGTTTGTGGAACAGCACAAGCACTACCTGGACG
AGATCATCGAGCAGATCAGCGAGTTCTCCAAGAGAGTGATCCTGGCCGACGCTAATCTGGACAAAGTGCT
GTCCGCCTACAACAAGCACCGGGATAAGCCCATCAGAGAGCAGGCCGAGAATATCATCCACCTGTTTACC
CTGACCAATCTGGGAGCCCCTGCCGCCTTCAAGTACTTTGACACCACCATCGACCGGAAGAGGTACACCA
GCACCAAAGAGGTGCTGGACGCCACCCTGATCCACCAGAGCATCACCGGCCTGTACGAGACACGGATCGA
CCTGTCTCAGCTGGGAGGCGACAGCGCTGGAGGAGGTGGAAGCGGAGGAGGAGGAAGCGGAGGAGGAGGT
AGCGGACCTAAGAAAAAGAGGAAGGTGATGGAGACCTCAGCACTCAAGCAGCAGGAGCAGCCCGCGGCGA
CCAAGATCAGGAACCTGCCCTGGGTTGAAAAATACCGGCCACAGACCCTGAATGATCTCATTTCTCATCA
GGACATTCTGAGTACCATTCAGAAGTTTATCAATGAAGACCGACTGCCACACTTGCTTCTCTACGGTCCC
CCAGGGACAGGCAAGACATCTACCATCCTAGCCTGTGCGAAACAGCTATATAAAGACAAAGAATTTGGCT
CCATGGTCTTGGAGCTGAATGCTTCAGATGACCGAGGAATAGACATCATTCGAGGACCGATCCTGAGCTT
TGCTAGCACAAGGACAATATTTAAGAAAGGCTTTAAGCTAGTGATCTTGGATGAAGCAGACGCCATGACT
CAGGACGCCCAGAATGCCTTGAGAAGAGTAATTGAGAAATTCACAGAAAATACCAGATTCTGCCTCATCT
GTAACTATCTGTCAAAGATCATCCCTGCCTTGCAGTCCCGCTGCACGAGGTTTCGGTTCGGTCCCCTGAC
TCCTGAACTCATGGTTCCCCGCCTGGAACATGTCGTGGAAGAAGAGAAAGTTGATATAAGTGAAGATGGA
ATGAAAGCACTAGTCACTCTTTCCAGTGGAGACATGCGTAGGGCTCTGAACATTTTGCAGAGCACCAATA
TGGCCTTTGGGAAGGTGACAGAGGAGACTGTCTACACCTGCACCGGGCACCCGCTCAAGTCAGACATTGC
CAACATCCTGGACTGGATGTTGAATCAAGATTTCACCACAGCCTACAGAAATATTACAGAGTTGAAAACT
CTGAAGGGGTTGGCACTGCATGATATCCTGACAGAGATACACTTGTTTGTGCATAGAGTTGACTTTCCAT
CTTCAGTTCGAATACATTTATTGACCAAAATGGCAGACATTGAGTACAGGCTTTCTGTTGGCACCAACGA
GAAGATCCAGCTGAGCTCCCTCATTGCTGCATTTCAAGTCACCAGAGACCTGATTGTTGCAGAGGCC
