>Addgene plasmid #183200 | pDONR221 Cas9-RFC5 | depositor partial sequence | sequence record 355145 | Partial sequence
CACTATAGGGCGAATTGGCGGAAGGCCGTCAAGGCCGCATAGCGCTGGAGGAGGTGGAAGCGGAGGAGGA
GGAAGCGGAGGAGGAGGTAGCGGACCTAAGAAAAAGAGGAAGGTGATGGAGACCTCAGCACTCAAGCAGC
AGGAGCAGCCCGCGGCGACCAAGATCAGGAACCTGCCCTGGGTTGAAAAATACCGGCCACAGACCCTGAA
TGATCTCATTTCTCATCAGGACATTCTGAGTACCATTCAGAAGTTTATCAATGAAGACCGACTGCCACAC
TTGCTTCTCTACGGTCCCCCAGGGACAGGCAAGACATCTACCATCCTAGCCTGTGCGAAACAGCTATATA
AAGACAAAGAATTTGGCTCCATGGTCTTGGAGCTGAATGCTTCAGATGACCGAGGAATAGACATCATTCG
AGGACCGATCCTGAGCTTTGCTAGCACAAGGACAATATTTAAGAAAGGCTTTAAGCTAGTGATCTTGGAT
GAAGCAGACGCCATGACTCAGGACGCCCAGAATGCCTTGAGAAGAGTAATTGAGAAATTCACAGAAAATA
CCAGATTCTGCCTCATCTGTAACTATCTGTCAAAGATCATCCCTGCCTTGCAGTCCCGCTGCACGAGGTT
TCGGTTCGGTCCCCTGACTCCTGAACTCATGGTTCCCCGCCTGGAACATGTCGTGGAAGAAGAGAAAGTT
GATATAAGTGAAGATGGAATGAAAGCACTAGTCACTCTTTCCAGTGGAGACATGCGTAGGGCTCTGAACA
TTTTGCAGAGCACCAATATGGCCTTTGGGAAGGTGACAGAGGAGACTGTCTACACCTGCACCGGGCACCC
GCTCAAGTCAGACATTGCCAACATCCTGGACTGGATGTTGAATCAAGATTTCACCACAGCCTACAGAAAT
ATTACAGAGTTGAAAACTCTGAAGGGGTTGGCACTGCATGATATCCTGACAGAGATACACTTGTTTGTGC
ATAGAGTTGACTTTCCATCTTCAGTTCGAATACATTTATTGACCAAAATGGCAGACATTGAGTACAGGCT
TTCTGTTGGCACCAACGAGAAGATCCAGCTGAGCTCCCTCATTGCTGCATTTCAAGTCACCAGAGACCTG
ATTGTTGCAGAGGCCGACCCAGCTTTCTTGTACAAAGTTGGCATTATAAGAAAGCATTGCTTATCAATTT
GTTGCAACGAACAGGTCACTATCAGTCAAAATAAAATCATTATTTGCCATCCAGCTGATATCCCCTATAG
TGAGTCGTATTACATGGTCATAGCTGTTTCCTGGCAGCTCTGGCCCGTGTCTCAAAATCTCTGATGTTAC
ATTGCACAAGATAAAATAATATCATCATGAACAATAAAACTGTCTGCTTACATAAACAGTAATACAAGGG
GTGTTATGAGCCATATTCAACGGGAAACGTCGAGGCCGCGATTAAATTCCAACATGGATGCTGATTTATA
TGGGTATAAATGGGCTCGCGATAATGTCGGGCAATCAGGTGCGACAATCTATCGCTTGTATGGGAAGCCC
GATGCGCCAGAGTTGTTTCTGAAACATGGCAAAGGTAGCGTTGCCAATGATGTTACAGATGAGATGGTCA
GACTAAACTGGCTGACGGAATTTATGCCTCTTCCGACCATCAAGCATTTTATCCGTACTCCTGATGATGC
ATGGTTACTCACCACTGCGATCCCCGGAAAAACAGCATTCCAGGTATTAGAAGAATATCCTGATTCAGGT
GAAAATATTGTTGATGCGCTGGCAGTGTTCCTGCGCCGGTTGCATTCGATTCCTGTTTGTAATTGTCCTT
TTAACAGCGATCGCTGGGCCTCATGGGCCTTCCGCTCACTGCCCGCTTTCCAG
