>Addgene plasmid #183200 | pDONR221 Cas9-RFC5 | depositor partial sequence | sequence record 355146 | pDONR221 Cas9-RFC5 sequence 4761 bps
CTTTCCTGCGTTATCCCCTGATTCTGTGGATAACCGTATTACCGCCTTTGAGTGAGCTGATACCGCTCGC
CGCAGCCGAACGACCGAGCGCAGCGAGTCAGTGAGCGAGGAAGCGGAAGAGCGCCCAATACGCAAACCGC
CTCTCCCCGCGCGTTGGCCGATTCATTAATGCAGCTGGCACGACAGGTTTCCCGACTGGAAAGCGGGCAG
TGAGCGCAACGCAATTAATACGCGTACCGCTAGCCAGGAAGAGTTTGTAGAAACGCAAAAAGGCCATCCG
TCAGGATGGCCTTCTGCTTAGTTTGATGCCTGGCAGTTTATGGCGGGCGTCCTGCCCGCCACCCTCCGGG
CCGTTGCTTCACAACGTTCAAATCCGCTCCCGGCGGATTTGTCCTACTCAGGAGAGCGTTCACCGACAAA
CAACAGATAAAACGAAAGGCCCAGTCTTCCGACTGAGCCTTTCGTTTTATTTGATGCCTGGCAGTTCCCT
ACTCTCGCGTTAACGCTAGCATGGATGTTTTCCCAGTCACGACGTTGTAAAACGACGGCCAGTCTTAAGC
TCGGGCCCCAAATAATGATTTTATTTTGACTGATAGTGACCTGTTCGTTGCAACAAATTGATGAGCAATG
CTTTTTTATAATGCCAACTTTGTACAAAAAAGCTGAACGAGAAACGTAAAATGATATAAATATCAATATA
TTAAATTAGATTTTGCATAAAAAACAGACTACATAATACTGTAAAACACAACATATCCAGTCACTATGAA
TCAACTACTTAGATGGTATTAGTGACCTGTAGTCGACCGACAGCCTTCCAAATGTTCTTCGGGTGATGCT
GCCAACTTAGTCGACCGACAGCCTTCCAAATGTTCTTCTCAAACGGAATCGTCGTATCCAGCCTACTCGC
TATTGTCCTCAATGCCGTATTAAATCATAAAAAGAAATAAGAAAAAGAGGTGCGAGCCTCTTTTTTGTGT
GACAAAATAAAAACATCTACCTATTCATATACGCTAGTGTCATAGTCCTGAAAATCATCTGCATCAAGAA
CAATTTCACAACTCTTATACTTTTCTCTTACAAGTCGTTCGGCTTCATCTGGATTTTCAGCCTCTATACT
TACTAAACGTGATAAAGTTTCTGTAATTTCTACTGTATCGACCTGCAGACTGGCTGTGTATAAGGGAGCC
TGACATTTATATTCCCCAGAACATCAGGTTAATGGCGTTTTTGATGTCATTTTCGCGGTGGCTGAGATCA
GCCACTTCTTCCCCGATAACGGAGACCGGCACACTGGCCATATCGGTGGTCATCATGCGCCAGCTTTCAT
CCCCGATATGCACCACCGGGTAAAGTTCACGGGAGACTTTATCTGACAGCAGACGTGCACTGGCCAGGGG
GATCACCATCCGTCGCCCGGGCGTGTCAATAATATCACTCTGTACATCCACAAACAGACGATAACGGCTC
TCTCTTTTATAGGTGTAAACCTTAAACTGCATTTCACCAGCCCCTGTTCTCGTCAGCAAAAGAGCCGTTC
ATTTCAATAAACCGGGCGACCTCAGCCATCCCTTCCTGATTTTCCGCTTTCCAGCGTTCGGCACGCAGAC
GACGGGCTTCATTCTGCATGGTTGTGCTTACCAGACCGGAGATATTGACATCATATATGCCTTGAGCAAC
TGATAGCTGTCGCTGTCAACTGTCACTGTAATACGCTGCTTCATAGCATACCTCTTTTTGACATACTTCG
GGTATACATATCAGTATATATTCTTATACCGCAAAAATCAGCGCGCAAATACGCATACTGTTATCTGGCT
TTTAGTAAGCCGGATCCACGCGGCGTTTACGCCCCCCCTGCCACTCATCGCAGTACTGTTGTAATTCATT
AAGCATTCTGCCGACATGGAAGCCATCACAAACGGCATGATGAACCTGAATCGCCAGCGGCATCAGCACC
TTGTCGCCTTGCGTATAATATTTGCCCATGGTGAAAACGGGGGCGAAGAAGTTGTCCATATTGGCCACGT
TTAAATCAAAACTGGTGAAACTCACCCAGGGATTGGCTGAGACGAAAAACATATTCTCAATAAACCCTTT
AGGGAAATAGGCCAGGTTTTCACCGTAACACGCCACATCTTGCGAATATATGTGTAGAAACTGCCGGAAA
TCGTCGTGGTATTCACTCCAGAGCGATGAAAACGTTTCAGTTTGCTCATGGAAAACGGTGTAACAAGGGT
GAACACTATCCCATATCACCAGCTCACCGTCTTTCATTGCCATACGGAATTCCGGATGAGCATTCATCAG
GCGGGCAAGAATGTGAATAAAGGCCGGATAAAACTTGTGCTTATTTTTCTTTACGGTCTTTAAAAAGGCC
GTAATATCCAGCTGAACGGTCTGGTTATAGGTACATTGAGCAACTGACTGAAATGCCTCAAAATGTTCTT
TACGATGCCATTGGGATATATCAACGGTGGTATATCCAGTGATTTTTTTCTCCATTTTAGCTTCCTTAGC
TCCTGAAAATCTCGATAACTCAAAAAATACGCCCGGTAGTGATCTTATTTCATTATGGTGAAAGTTGGAA
CCTCTTACGTGCCGATCAACGTCTCATTTTCGCCAAAAGTTGGCCCAGGGCTTCCCGGTATCAACAGGGA
CACCAGGATTTATTTATTCTGCGAAGTGATCTTCCGTCACAGGTATTTATTCGGCGCAAAGTGCGTCGGG
TGATGCTGCCAACTTAGTCGACTACAGGTCACTAATACCATCTAAGTAGTTGATTCATAGTGACTGGATA
TGTTGTGTTTTACAGTATTATGTAGTCTGTTTTTTATGCAAAATCTAATTTAATATATTGATATTTATAT
CATTTTACGTTTCTCGTTCAGCTTTCTTGTACAAAGTTGGCATTATAAGAAAGCATTGCTTATCAATTTG
TTGCAACGAACAGGTCACTATCAGTCAAAATAAAATCATTATTTGCCATCCAGCTGATATCCCCTATAGT
GAGTCGTATTACATGGTCATAGCTGTTTCCTGGCAGCTCTGGCCCGTGTCTCAAAATCTCTGATGTTACA
TTGCACAAGATAAAAATATATCATCATGAACAATAAAACTGTCTGCTTACATAAACAGTAATACAAGGGG
TGTTATGAGCCATATTCAACGGGAAACGTCGAGGCCGCGATTAAATTCCAACATGGATGCTGATTTATAT
GGGTATAAATGGGCTCGCGATAATGTCGGGCAATCAGGTGCGACAATCTATCGCTTGTATGGGAAGCCCG
ATGCGCCAGAGTTGTTTCTGAAACATGGCAAAGGTAGCGTTGCCAATGATGTTACAGATGAGATGGTCAG
ACTAAACTGGCTGACGGAATTTATGCCTCTTCCGACCATCAAGCATTTTATCCGTACTCCTGATGATGCA
TGGTTACTCACCACTGCGATCCCCGGAAAAACAGCATTCCAGGTATTAGAAGAATATCCTGATTCAGGTG
AAAATATTGTTGATGCGCTGGCAGTGTTCCTGCGCCGGTTGCATTCGATTCCTGTTTGTAATTGTCCTTT
TAACAGCGATCGCGTATTTCGTCTCGCTCAGGCGCAATCACGAATGAATAACGGTTTGGTTGATGCGAGT
GATTTTGATGACGAGCGTAATGGCTGGCCTGTTGAACAAGTCTGGAAAGAAATGCATAAACTTTTGCCAT
TCTCACCGGATTCAGTCGTCACTCATGGTGATTTCTCACTTGATAACCTTATTTTTGACGAGGGGAAATT
AATAGGTTGTATTGATGTTGGACGAGTCGGAATCGCAGACCGATACCAGGATCTTGCCATCCTATGGAAC
TGCCTCGGTGAGTTTTCTCCTTCATTACAGAAACGGCTTTTTCAAAAATATGGTATTGATAATCCTGATA
TGAATAAATTGCAGTTTCATTTGATGCTCGATGAGTTTTTCTAATCAGAATTGGTTAATTGGTTGTAACA
CTGGCAGAGCATTACGCTGACTTGACGGGACGGCGCAAGCTCATGACCAAAATCCCTTAACGTGAGTTAC
GCGTCGTTCCACTGAGCGTCAGACCCCGTAGAAAAGATCAAAGGATCTTCTTGAGATCCTTTTTTTCTGC
GCGTAATCTGCTGCTTGCAAACAAAAAAACCACCGCTACCAGCGGTGGTTTGTTTGCCGGATCAAGAGCT
ACCAACTCTTTTTCCGAAGGTAACTGGCTTCAGCAGAGCGCAGATACCAAATACTGTTCTTCTAGTGTAG
CCGTAGTTAGGCCACCACTTCAAGAACTCTGTAGCACCGCCTACATACCTCGCTCTGCTAATCCTGTTAC
CAGTGGCTGCTGCCAGTGGCGATAAGTCGTGTCTTACCGGGTTGGACTCAAGACGATAGTTACCGGATAA
GGCGCAGCGGTCGGGCTGAACGGGGGGTTCGTGCACACAGCCCAGCTTGGAGCGAACGACCTACACCGAA
CTGAGATACCTACAGCGTGAGCTATGAGAAAGCGCCACGCTTCCCGAAGGGAGAAAGGCGGACAGGTATC
CGGTAAGCGGCAGGGTCGGAACAGGAGAGCGCACGAGGGAGCTTCCAGGGGGAAACGCCTGGTATCTTTA
TAGTCCTGTCGGGTTTCGCCACCTCTGACTTGAGCGTCGATTTTTGTGATGCTCGTCAGGGGGGCGGAGC
CTATGGAAAAACGCCAGCAACGCGGCCTTTTTACGGTTCCTGGCCTTTTGCTGGCCTTTTGCTCACATGT
T
